>Addgene plasmid #24506 | pFLAG UBR1 SBX | addgene partial sequence | sequence record 111132 | M13pUC-Fwd 5'-CCCAGTCACGACGTTGTAAAACG-3'
CGGGGATCCGGGATCGAAGAAATGATGGTAAATGAAATAGGAAATCAAGGAGCATGAAGGCAAAAGACAA
ATATAAGGGTCGAACGAAAAATAAAGTGAAAAGTGTTGATATGATGTATTTGGCTTTGCGGCGCCGAAAA
AACGAGTTTACGCAATTGCACAATCATGCTGACTCTGTGGCGGACCCGCGCTCTTGCCGGCCCGGCGATA
ACGCTGGGCGTGAGGCTGTGCCCGGCGGAGTTTTTTGCGCCTGCATTTTCCAAGGTTTACCCTGCGCTAA
GGGGCGAGATTGGAGAAGCAATAAGAATGCCGGTTGGGGTTGCGATGATGACGACCACGACAACTGGTGT
CATTATTTAAGTTGCCGAAAGAACCTGAGTGCATTTGCAACATGAGTATACTAGAAGAATGAGCCAAGAC
TTGCGAGACGCGAGTTTGCCGGTGGTGCGAACAATAGAGCGACCATGACCTTGAAGGTGAGACGCGCATA
ACCGCTAGAGTACTTTGAAGAGGAAACAGCAATAGGGTTGCTACCAGTATAAATAGACAGGTACATACAA
CACTGGAAATGGTTGTCTGTTTGAGTACGCTTTCAATTCATTTGGGTGTGCACTTTATTATGTTACAATA
TGGAAGGGAACTTTACACTTCTCCTATGCACATATATTAATTAAAGTCCAATGCTAGTAGAGAAGGGGGG
TAACACCCCTCCGCGCTCTTTTCCGATTTTTTTCTAAACCGTGGAATATTTCGGATATCCTTTTGTTGTT
TCCGGGTGTACAATATGGACTTCCTCTTTTCTGGCAACCAAACCCATACATCGGGATTCCTAT
