>Addgene plasmid #24506 | pFLAG UBR1 SBX | addgene partial sequence | sequence record 111138 | M13pUC-Rev 5'-AGCGGATAACAATTTCACACAGG-3'
AGCTTGCATGCCTGCAGGCAAATTAAAGCCTTCGAGCGTCCCAAAACCTTCTCAAGCAAGGTTTTCAGTA
TAATGTTACATGCGTACACGCGTCTGTACAGAAAAAAAAGAAAAATTTGAAATATAAATAACGTTCTTAA
TACTAACATAACTATAAAAAAATAAATAGGGACCTAGACTTCAGGTTGTCTAACTCCTTCCTTTTCGGTT
AGAGCGGATGTGGGGGGAGGGCGTGAATGTAAGCGTGACATAACTAATTACATGATCTCGAGGGATCCCT
ACCAAATCTCTCGCTCATCAGAGTCATCATTATCATCAGAGTCATCCTCATCGAGGTTTCTTGGATTTGT
ATTTCTTATGATAGTAGCTCCATCAAATTGAGGTCCTAAGAACTGCAATATTGGTGGGGGATTCTGAGGT
GCATCATCATCGCCATTTCCCTGCGGTTGTAGAGTGTTCCTAAAGTTTTCGAAGAATTGGAAAAAATCAC
GTACTCCGCCACCAGCAATACCTTCTGCGCCAACCCCAAATAAGTTGGCGGCCTGTCCAGTTTCATCATC
AACATCCATTTCGTCATTTCCCTCCGTAAAAAACCCGTCTTCTCCCTCTTCCATATCTTCATCATCTTCA
TCTGTTGGAGGTATTCTTCTTGGCCTTGGTTCTCTATTAAATGCAAACAAGAAACCATTGGAAAGTATAG
TCACTCGAAATTCGTCACCCATTACTCTACTAATATAACCTGGAATTTCATTGTTAATCCATAATCTGTT
TAAGTGCTCATATCTTTTCAAATTCAAGGTGGTTAAATCACCTCTTCTCATGGCATTTCTACCAACTTCA
CCATGCGA
