>Addgene plasmid #24506 | pFLAG UBR1 SBX | addgene partial sequence | sequence record 116515 | yADH1-F 5'-ATACGGCCTTCCTTCCAGTT-3'
AGTATAAATAGACCTGCAATTATTAATCTTTTGTTTCCTCGTCATTGTTCTCGTTCCCTTTCTTCCTTGT
TTCTTTTTCTGCACAATATTTCAAGCTATACCAAGCATACAATCAAGGAATTCCGGATCCTCTAGTCGAC
ATGGACTACAAGGACGACGATGACAAGGGAGGTTCCTCCGTTGCTGATGATGATTTAGGATCTTTACAAG
GTCACATTAGGAGAACACTGAGGTCTATTCATAACCTCCCCTATTTTAGGTATACGAGAGGTCCTACTGA
AAGGGCTGACATGAGCAGAGCCCTTAAAGAGTTCATTTACAGATATCTATACTTTGTCATTTCTAACAGC
GGAGAGAACTTACCTACTTTATTCAATGCTCATCCAAAACAAAAATTATCTAACCCAGAGCTTACTGTTT
TTCCTGACAGTTTAGAAGATGCTGTGGATATTGATAAGATAACATCTCAACAAACTATTCCGTTTTATAA
GATAGATGAATCCAGAATAGGAGACGTCCATAAACATACCGGAAGAAATTGTGGGAGGAAATTCAAAATA
GGGGAACCCTTGTATAGGTGTCATGAGTGTGGTTGCGATGATACTTGTGTGCTTTGTATTCATTGTTTTA
ATCCAAAAGATCATGTGAATCATCATGTTTGTACCGATATATGTACTGAATTCACTAGTGGAATTTGTGA
CTGTGGAGATGAAGAAGCTTGGAATTCTCCACTTCATTGCAAAGCTGAAGAACAAGAAAACGATATATCG
GAAGATCCCGCCACAAATGCCGACATAAAGGAAGAAGATGTATGGAATGATTCAGTGAATATAGCATTAG
TG
