[The description below was written by a language model from this plasmid's Addgene catalogue record.]
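Description:
pFLAG UBR1 SBX is a yeast expression plasmid built on the YEplac181 backbone, an E. coli–S. cerevisiae shuttle vector of the episomal (2μ-based) YEplac series. It is selected in yeast through the LEU2 auxotrophic marker and propagated in bacteria as a high-copy plasmid under ampicillin selection. No feature table accompanies the record, so the positions of the origins, markers and regulatory elements cannot be described in detail.

The insert is the S. cerevisiae UBR1 open reading frame (also known as YGR184C or PTR1), encoding the E3 ubiquitin ligase that recognises destabilising N-terminal residues in the N-end rule pathway. The protein is expressed with an N-terminal FLAG epitope, which allows immunodetection and affinity purification, while its C-terminus is left unmodified. The "SBX" in the name refers to engineered restriction sites flanking the ORF: a SalI site 15 bp upstream of the start codon, and BamHI and XhoI sites immediately after the stop codon. These make the coding region convenient to excise or replace. The depositor notes that there is no NcoI site upstream of the ATG. The promoter is not explicitly stated; the use of a yeast ADH1 forward sequencing primer suggests an ADH1 promoter drives expression, but this is an inference. The original cloning sites are also unrecorded.

The depositor reports that the tagged protein is active in degrading N-end rule substrates. The plasmid therefore suits functional expression of UBR1 in yeast, and the associated study concerned the ligase's substrate-binding sites.
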