Addgene plasmid #24506: pFLAG UBR1 SBX
Depositing lab: Alexander Varshavsky. Depositing organization: California Institute of Technology. Publication: Substrate-binding sites of UBR1, the ubiquitin ligase of the N-end rule pathway. Xia Z, Webster A, Du F, Piatkov K, Ghislain M, Varshavsky A. J Biol Chem. 2008 Aug 29. 283(35):24011-28. 10.1074/jbc.M802583200 PubMed 18566452.
Backbone
  Vector backbone: Yeplac 181
  Backbone size w/o insert (bp): 5741
  Vector type: Yeast Expression
  Selectable markers: LEU2
Growth in bacteria
  Bacterial resistance: Ampicillin, 100 μg/mL
  Growth temperature: 37°C
  Growth strain: DH5alpha
  Copy number: High Copy
Gene/Insert
  Gene/Insert name: UBR1
  Species: S. cerevisiae (budding yeast)
  Entrez Gene: UBR1 (a.k.a. YGR184C, PTR1)
  Tag / fusion protein: FLAG (N terminal on insert)
  Cloning method: Restriction Enzyme; 5′ cloning site unknown (unknown if destroyed); 3′ cloning site unknown (unknown if destroyed)
  Sequencing primers: 5′ yADH1-F; 3′ M13pUC-Rev
Terms and licenses: Academic/Nonprofit Terms; Industry Terms: Not Available to Industry
Depositor comments: SBX stands for SalI, BamHI, XhoI. SalI is 15 bp before ATG codon of UBR1ORF. BamHI and XhoI are right after the stop codon of the UBR1ORF. The plasmid expresses UBR1 which is N-terminally Flag tagged and has "clean" C-terminus. Note that it does not have NcoI site upstream of ATG codon. Active in degrading N-end rule substrates.
How to cite: pFLAG UBR1 SBX was a gift from Alexander Varshavsky (Addgene plasmid # 24506 ; http://n2t.net/addgene:24506 ; RRID:Addgene_24506)
